>Addgene plasmid #19044 | p2xFlag CMV2-YAP1 | depositor partial sequence | sequence record 8916 | Author sequence
CGTGGNGTATTAGCAGAGCTGTTTGTGAACCGTCAGAATTGATCTACCATGGACTACAAAGACGATGACG
ACAAGCTTGCGGCCGCGAATTCAAGCTTAGCCACCATGGACTACAAAGACGATGACGATAAAGCAAGGCT
CGAATCGGTACCTAAGGATCCCGGGCAGCAGCCGCCGCCTCAACCGGCCCCCCAGGGCCAAGGGCAGCCG
CCTTCGCAGCCCCCGCAGGGGCAGGGCCCGCCGTCCGGACCCGGGCAACCGGCACCCGCGGCGACCCAGG
CGGCGCCGCAGGCACCCCCCGCCGGGCATCAGATCGTGCACGTCCGCGGGGACTCGGAGACCGACCTGGA
GGCGCTCTTCAACGCCGTCATGAACCCCAAGACGGCCAACGTGCCCCAGACCGTGCCCATGAGGCTCCGG
AAGCTGCCCGACTCCTTCTTCAAGCCGCCGGAGCCCAAATCCCACTCCCGACAGGCCAGTACTGATGCAG
GCACTGCAGGAGCCCTGACTCCACAGCATGTTCGAGCTCATTCCTCTCCAGCTTCTCTGCAGTTGGGAGC
TGTTTCTCCTGGGACACTGACCCCCACTGGAGTAGTCTCTGGCCCAGCAGCTACACCCACAGCTCAGCAT
CTTCGACAGTCTTCTTTTGAGATACCTGATGATGTACCTCTGCCAGCAGGTTGGGAGATGGCAAAGACAT
CTTCTGGTCAGAGATACTTCTTAAATCACATCGATCAGACAACAACATGGCAGGACCCCAGGAAGGCCAT
GCTGTCCCAGATGAACGTCACAGCCCCCACCAGTCCACCAGTGCAGCAGAATATGATGAACTCGGCTTCA
GCCATGAACCAGAGAATCAGTCAGAGTGCTCCAGTGAAACAGCCACCACCCCTGGCTCCCCANAGCCCAC
AGGGAGGCGTCATGGGTGGCAGCAACTCCAACCAGCAGCAACAGATGCGACTGCAGCANCTGCAAATGGA
AAANGAAANGCTGCGGCTGAANANCAAAACTGCTTNGGCAGGTGAGGCCACAGGATTNNCCCTGCGTANC
CGTTACNACANTGGANCAGGATGGTGGGATNNAAATCANTTTNTTNTCCNGGATTTTNAGGANTNAAAAA
ATGN
