>Addgene plasmid #19044 | p2xFlag CMV2-YAP1 | addgene partial sequence | sequence record 24941 | CMV-F 5'-CGCAAATGGGCGGTAGGCGTG-3'
NTTTTAGCAGAGCTCGTTTAGTGAACCGTCAGAATTGATCTACCATGGACTACAAAGACGATGACGATTA
AGCTTGCGGCCGCGAATTCAAGCTTAGCCACCATGGACTACAAAGACGATGACGATAAAGCAAGGCTCGA
ATCGGTACCTAAGGATCCCGGGCAGCAGCCGCCGCCTCAACCGGCCCCCCAGGGCCAAGGGCAGCCGCCT
TCGCAGCCCCCGCAGGGGCAGGGCCCGCCGTCCGGACCCGGGCAACCGGCACCCGCGGCGACCCAGGCGG
CGCCGCAGGCACCCCCCGCCGGGCATCAGATCGTGCACGTCCGCGGGGACTCGGAGACCGACCTGGAGGC
GCTCTTCAACGCCGTCATGAACCCCAAGACGGCCAACGTGCCCCAGACCGTGCCCATGAGGCTCCGGAAG
CTGCCCGACTCCTTCTTCAAGCCGCCGGAGCCCAAATCCCACTCCCGACAGGCCAGTACTGATGCAGGCA
CTGCAGGAGCCCTGACTCCACAGCATGTTCGAGCTCATTCCTCTCCAGCTTCTCTGCAGTTGGGAGCTGT
TTCTCCTGGGACACTGACCCCCACTGGAGTAGTCTCTGGCCCAGCAGCTACACCCACAGCTCAGCATCTT
CGACAGTCTTCTTTTGAGATACCTGATGATGTACCTCTGCCAGCAGGTTGGGAGATGGCAAAGACNTCTT
CTGGTCAGAGATACTTCTTAAATCACATCGATCAGACAANAACATGGCAGGACCCATGGANGGCATGCTG
TCCAAATGAAGTCAANCCCCCNATCCNCATGGCANNAATTCTATAATNNGTTCNGCTNNGCANAAATANT
AAGTCTCTTTAAAGCCTC
