>Addgene plasmid #19044 | p2xFlag CMV2-YAP1 | addgene partial sequence | sequence record 24942 | hGH-PA-R 5'-CCAGCTTGGTTCCCAATAGA-3'
NNNNNNNNNNNNNNCNNNNNNNTTGCCCCTTGCTCCATACCACCCCCCTCCACCCCATAATATTATAGAA
NGACNNNTNNNCAGACAAAATGATGCAACTTAATTTTATTAGGACAAGGCTGGTGGGCACTGGAGTGGCA
ACTTCCAGGGCCAGGAGAGGCACTGGGGAGGGGTCACAGGGATGCCACCCGGGATCCTCTAGACTCGAGC
GGCCGCCACTGTGCTGGATATCTGCAGAATTCTGCAGATAATTCAGTCTGCCTGAGGGCTCTATAACCAT
GTAAGAAAGCTTTCTTTATCTAGCTTGGTGGCAGCCAAAACAGACTCCATGTCATTAAGGATGTCAGAAC
TCAAAGCTTCCTGCAGACTTGGCATCAGCTCCTCTCCTTCTATGTTCATTCCATCTCCTTCCAGTGTTCC
AAGGTCCACATTTGTCCCAGGAATGGCTTCAAGGTAGTCTGGGAAACGGTTCTGCTGTGAGGGCAGGGTG
CTTTGGTTGATAGTATCACCTGTATCCATCTCATCCACACTGTTCAGGAAGTCATCTGGGGTTCGAGGGA
CACTGTAGCTGCTCATGCTTAGTCCACTGTCTGTACTCTCATCTCGAGAGTGATAGGTGCCACTGTTAAG
GAAAGGATCTGANCTATTGGTCGTCATTGTTCTCAATTCCTGAGACATCCCGNGGAGAANANACTGNATN
TTNAGNCNCNNNNNNNNTGCTNCANNGTNGTNANNNNNNNNNNNNNNNNGTNANNNCNNNNGNCNNNNCN
GNNGANNNAANNNTTGNTNNTTNNNNCNNCNNCCNCNNNNNTNNNNNNNNNNNNNTNNNNNNNNNNNNNN
NNNNNNNNNNNN
