[The description below was written by a language model from this plasmid's Addgene catalogue record.]
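Description:
p2xFlag CMV2-YAP1 is a mammalian expression plasmid built on the p2xFlag CMV2 backbone (about 4.7 kb without insert). It is maintained in E. coli as a high-copy plasmid under ampicillin selection. The record does not list a mammalian selection marker or name the bacterial origin of replication, and no feature table is provided. The backbone name and the CMV sequencing primer indicate that expression is driven by the cytomegalovirus immediate-early promoter, a strong constitutive promoter commonly used for transient expression in cultured mammalian cells.

The insert is a roughly 1.4 kb human YAP1 (Yes kinase-associated protein, also called YAP65) coding sequence, described as the YAP1 isoform and cloned between KpnI and XbaI sites. The backbone supplies a tandem 2xFlag epitope at the N terminus, so the protein can be detected or immunoprecipitated with anti-Flag antibodies. Although the plasmid name suggests wild type, the record states that the insert is a mutant carrying two substitutions, tryptophan 199 to alanine and proline 202 to alanine. These residues match the conserved tryptophan and proline that typify a WW domain, and such changes are generally used to abolish binding of the domain to proline-rich (PPxY) partner motifs, though the record does not itself state this rationale.

The associated publication concerns regulation of YAP's apoptotic function by the Mst2 and Lats kinases. The construct is therefore suited to overexpressing tagged, WW-domain-altered YAP in mammalian cells, to compare its interactions, phosphorylation and pro-apoptotic activity with those of wild-type YAP in Hippo pathway studies.
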