Addgene plasmid #19044: p2xFlag CMV2-YAP1
Depositing lab: Marius Sudol. Depositing organization: Geisinger Health Center. Publication: Mst2 and Lats kinases regulate apoptotic function of Yes kinase-associated protein (YAP). Oka T, Mazack V, Sudol M. J Biol Chem. 2008 Oct 10;283(41):27534-27546. doi: 10.1074/jbc.M804380200. Epub 2008 Jul 17. PubMed 18640976.
Backbone
  Vector backbone: p2xFlag CMV2
  Backbone size w/o insert (bp): 4700
  Vector type: Mammalian Expression
Growth in bacteria
  Bacterial resistance: Ampicillin, 100 μg/mL
  Growth temperature: 37°C
  Growth strain: DH5alpha
  Copy number: High Copy
Gene/Insert
  Gene/Insert name: Yes-kinase associated protein (alt names: YAP1, YAP65; YAP1 isoform, mutant)
  Species: H. sapiens (human)
  Insert size (bp): 1365
  Mutation: Tryptophan 199 changed to Alanine, and Proline 202 changed to Alanine
  GenBank ID: NM_006106
  Entrez Gene: YAP1 (a.k.a. COB1, YAP, YAP-1, YAP2, YAP65, YKI)
  Tag / fusion protein: 2xFlag (N terminal on backbone)
  Cloning method: Restriction Enzyme; 5′ cloning site KpnI (unknown if destroyed); 3′ cloning site XbaI (unknown if destroyed)
  Sequencing primers: 5′ CMV
Terms and licenses: Academic/Nonprofit Terms; Industry Terms: Not Available to Industry
How to cite: p2xFlag CMV2-YAP1 was a gift from Marius Sudol (Addgene plasmid # 19044 ; http://n2t.net/addgene:19044 ; RRID:Addgene_19044)
